>Addgene plasmid #190250 | pRS306-PTDH3-SUMO7-6SIM | addgene full sequence | sequence record 374362 | Addgene NGS Result
GGGTGCACGAGTGGGTTACATCGAACTGGATCTCAACAGCGGTAAGATCCTTGAGAGTTTTCGCCCCGAA
GAACGTTTTCCAATGATGAGCACTTTTAAAGTTCTGCTATGTGGCGCGGTATTATCCCGTATTGACGCCG
GGCAAGAGCAACTCGGTCGCCGCATACACTATTCTCAGAATGACTTGGTTGAGTACTCACCAGTCACAGA
AAAGCATCTTACGGATGGCATGACAGTAAGAGAATTATGCAGTGCTGCCATAACCATGAGTGATAACACT
GCGGCCAACTTACTTCTGACAACGATCGGAGGACCGAAGGAGCTAACCGCTTTTTTGCACAACATGGGGG
ATCATGTAACTCGCCTTGATCGTTGGGAACCGGAGCTGAATGAAGCCATACCAAACGACGAGCGTGACAC
CACGATGCCTGTAGCAATGGCAACAACGTTGCGCAAACTATTAACTGGCGAACTACTTACTCTAGCTTCC
CGGCAACAATTAATAGACTGGATGGAGGCGGATAAAGTTGCAGGACCACTTCTGCGCTCGGCCCTTCCGG
CTGGCTGGTTTATTGCTGATAAATCTGGAGCCGGTGAGCGTGGGTCTCGCGGTATCATTGCAGCACTGGG
GCCAGATGGTAAGCCCTCCCGTATCGTAGTTATCTACACGACGGGGAGTCAGGCAACTATGGATGAACGA
AATAGACAGATCGCTGAGATAGGTGCCTCACTGATTAAGCATTGGTAACTGTCAGACCAAGTTTACTCAT
ATATACTTTAGATTGATTTAAAACTTCATTTTTAATTTAAAAGGATCTAGGTGAAGATCCTTTTTGATAA
TCTCATGACCAAAATCCCTTAACGTGAGTTTTCGTTCCACTGAGCGTCAGACCCCGTAGAAAAGATCAAA
GGATCTTCTTGAGATCCTTTTTTTCTGCGCGTAATCTGCTGCTTGCAAACAAAAAAACCACCGCTACCAG
CGGTGGTTTGTTTGCCGGATCAAGAGCTACCAACTCTTTTTCCGAAGGTAACTGGCTTCAGCAGAGCGCA
GATACCAAATACTGTTCTTCTAGTGTAGCCGTAGTTAGGCCACCACTTCAAGAACTCTGTAGCACCGCCT
ACATACCTCGCTCTGCTAATCCTGTTACCAGTGGCTGCTGCCAGTGGCGATAAGTCGTGTCTTACCGGGT
TGGACTCAAGACGATAGTTACCGGATAAGGCGCAGCGGTCGGGCTGAACGGGGGGTTCGTGCACACAGCC
CAGCTTGGAGCGAACGACCTACACCGAACTGAGATACCTACAGCGTGAGCTATGAGAAAGCGCCACGCTT
CCCGAAGGGAGAAAGGCGGACAGGTATCCGGTAAGCGGCAGGGTCGGAACAGGAGAGCGCACGAGGGAGC
TTCCAGGGGGAAACGCCTGGTATCTTTATAGTCCTGTCGGGTTTCGCCACCTCTGACTTGAGCGTCGATT
TTTGTGATGCTCGTCAGGGGGGCGGAGCCTATGGAAAAACGCCAGCAACGCGGCCTTTTTACGGTTCCTG
GCCTTTTGCTGGCCTTTTGCTCACATGTTCTTTCCTGCGTTATCCCCTGATTCTGTGGATAACCGTATTA
CCGCCTTTGAGTGAGCTGATACCGCTCGCCGCAGCCGAACGACCGAGCGCAGCGAGTCAGTGAGCGAGGA
AGCGGAAGAGCGCCCAATACGCAAACCGCCTCTCCCCGCGCGTTGGCCGATTCATTAATGCAGCTGGCAC
GACAGGTTTCCCGACTGGAAAGCGGGCAGTGAGCGCAACGCAATTAATGTGAGTTAGCTCACTCATTAGG
CACCCCAGGCTTTACACTTTATGCTTCCGGCTCGTATGTTGTGTGGAATTGTGAGCGGATAACAATTTCA
CACAGGAAACAGCTATGACCATGATTACGCCAAGCTCGAAATTAACCCTCACTAAAGGGAACAAAAGCTG
GTACCGGGCCCCCCCTCGAGTCAGTTCGAGTTTATCATTATCAATACTGCCATTTCAAAGAATACGTAAA
TAATTAATAGTAGTGATTTTCCTAACTTTATTTAGTCAAAAAATTAGCCTTTTAATTCTGCTGTAACCCG
TACATGCCCAAAATAGGGGGCGGGTTACACAGAATATATAACATCGTAGGTGTCTGGGTGAACAGTTTAT
TCCTGGCATCCACTAAATATAATGGAGCCCGCTTTTTAAGCTGGCATCCAGAAAAAAAAAGAATCCCAGC
ACCAAAATATTGTTTTCTTCACCAACCATCAGTTCATAGGTCCATTCTCTTAGCGCAACTACAGAGAACA
GGGGCACAAACAGGCAAAAAACGGGCACAACCTCAATGGAGTGATGCAACCTGCCTGGAGTAAATGATGA
CACAAGGCAATTGACCCACGCATGTATCTATCTCATTTTCTTACACCTTCTATTACCTTCTGCTCTCTCT
GATTTGGAAAAAGCTGAAAAAAAAGGTTGAAACCAGTTCCCTGAAATTATTCCCCTACTTGACTAATAAG
TATATAAAGACGGTAGGTATTGATTGTAATTCTGTAAATCTATTTCTTAAACTTCTTAAATTCTACTTTT
ATAGTTAGTCTTTTTTTTAGTTTTAAAACACCAAGAACTTAGTTTCGAATAAACACACATAAACAAACAA
ATTAATTAAAAAAATGTCTTTGATCACAAGTGGAGCGTCAGGGGCACTTCAGTTGCCACCGTTGGAAAGA
CTAACTCTGGGCTCCGCTGGATCAGCTTTAGCCTTGAAATTAGCAGGTCTTGATATCCTGATCACTCTGT
ACAAGGGTACCGGTTCATCCGGATCTTCAGGGAGTTCTGGTTCAAGCATGTCAGAAGAGAAGCCTAAGGA
GGGCGTGAAAACCGAGAATGACCACATTAACTTGAAGGTTGCTGGACAGGATGGGTCCGTGGTTCAGTTC
AAAATTAAACGCCACACACCGTTGTCGAAACTGATGAAAGCGTACAGCGAACGCCAGGGTCTTTCTATGC
GTCAGATTCGCTTCCGCTTTGATGGTCAACCGATTAATGAAACGGACACGCCGGCACAGCTGGAGATGGA
GGATGAAGACACTATCGACGTATTTCAGCAGCAGACCGTCGTAGGGGGCTCCGGCGGAAGCGGGGGGTCG
GGAGGTTCCATGAGCGAAGAGAAACCAAAAGAAGGAGTTAAAACCGAAAACGACCATATCAACCTGAAGG
TCGCCGGTCAGGACGGCTCAGTCGTGCAGTTCAAGATTAAACGTCATACCCCATTAAGTAAGCTGATGAA
GGCGTATAGTGAGCGCCAAGGCTTGTCGATGCGCCAGATTCGTTTTCGCTTTGATGGTCAGCCAATCAAC
GAAACCGACACCCCGGCGCAGCTGGAAATGGAAGATGAAGATACCATCGATGTGTTCCAACAGCAAACGG
TTGTTGGCGGAAGCGGCGGGAGCGGTGGTAGCGGGGGTTCTATGTCCGAAGAAAAACCGAAAGAGGGTGT
GAAGACTGAAAACGACCACATTAATCTGAAGGTGGCGGGCCAGGACGGTTCCGTTGTTCAGTTTAAAATC
AAACGTCACACCCCGCTGTCGAAACTGATGAAAGCCTATAGCGAACGTCAAGGGCTGAGCATGCGTCAAA
TTCGTTTTCGCTTTGATGGTCAGCCAATCAACGAAACCGATACACCGGCGCAGCTGGAGATGGAAGACGA
GGACACCATTGACGTCTTCCAGCAACAAACTGTACGGTACAAGGGTACCGGTTCATCCGGATCTTCAGGG
AGTTCTGGTTCAAGCAGATCTATGTCAGAAGAGAAGCCTAAGGAAGGCGTGAAAACCGAGAATGACCACA
TTAACTTGAAGGTTGCTGGACAGGATGGGTCCGTGGTTCAGTTCAAGATTAAACGCCATACACCGTTGTC
GAAACTGATGAAGGCGTACAGCGAACGTCAGGGTCTTTCTATGCGTCAGATTCGCTTCCGCTTTGATGGT
CAACCGATTAATGAAACGGACACGCCGGCACAGCTGGAGATGGAGGATGAGGACACTATCGACGTATTTC
AGCAACAGACCGTTGTTGGATCTTCAGGATCAAGCGGTTCATCTGGTAGTTCCATGTCCGAAGAAAAACC
GAAGGAGGGTGTGAAGACTGAAAACGACCATATTAATCTGAAGGTGGCGGGCCAGGACGGTTCCGTTGTT
CAGTTTAAGATCAAACGCCACACCCCGCTGTCGAAACTGATGAAAGCCTATAGTGAACGTCAAGGGCTGA
GCATGCGTCAAATTCGTTTTCGCTTTGATGGTCAACCAATCAACGAAACCGATACACCGGCGCAGCTGGA
AATGGAAGACGAGGACACCATTGACGTCTTCCAGCAACAAACTGTTGTTGGTTCCTCTGGAAGCTCAGGA
TCTAGTGGGTCATCAACTAGTATGAGTGAAGAAAAACCCAAGGAAGGCGTCAAGACTGAGAACGATCATA
TTAACCTGAAAGTCGCGGGTCAAGATGGTTCAGTGGTGCAGTTTAAAATTAAACGCCACACCCCGTTGTC
AAAGCTGATGAAAGCCTATAGTGAACGTCAAGGTCTGTCGATGCGCCAGATCCGCTTCCGCTTTGATGGT
CAGCCAATCAACGAGACAGACACTCCGGCACAACTGGAGATGGAAGATGAAGACACCATCGATGTTTTCC
AACAGCAGACCGTTGTTGGTTCATCAGGTTCATCCGGATCTAGCGGGTCAAGTATGTCTGAAGAAAAGCC
GAAGGAAGGGGTAAAGACCGAAAATGATCACATTAATCTGAAAGTTGCGGGCCAGGATGGTAGTGTAGTG
CAATTTAAAATTAAACGTCACACCCCGTTGTCTAAACTGATGAAAGCATATAGCGAACGCCAAGGCCTGT
CTATGCGCCAGATTCGCTTTCGCTTTGACGGGCAACCAATCAATGAAACGGACACCCCGGCACAACTGGA
AATGGAAGACGAGGACACTATTGACGTGTTTCAGCAACAGACAGGTTCATCCGGATCTTCAGGGAGTTCT
GGTTCAAGCAAGGTTGATGTAATAGATTTGACCATAGAATCTAGTTCTGACGAGGAAGAAGATCCTCCTG
CAAAGAGGGGATCTTCAGGATCAAGCGGTTCATCTGGTAGTTCCTCTAGAAAGGTTGATGTAATAGATTT
GACCATAGAATCTAGTTCTGACGAGGAAGAAGATCCTCCTGCAAAGAGGGGTGGTTCCGGGGGTTCAGGG
GGTTCTGGTGGAAGCGGATCCAAGGTTGATGTAATAGATTTGACCATAGAATCTAGTTCTGACGAGGAAG
AAGATCCTCCTGCAAAGAGGGGTTCCTCTGGAAGCTCAGGATCTAGTGGGTCATCAAAGGTTGATGTAAT
AGATTTGACCATAGAATCTAGTTCTGACGAGGAAGAAGATCCTCCTGCAAAGAGGGGTGGTTCCGGGGGT
TCAGGGGGTTCTGGTGGAAGCAAGGTTGATGTAATAGATTTGACCATAGAATCTAGTTCTGACGAGGAAG
AAGATCCTCCTGCAAAGAGGGGTGGTTCCGGGGGTTCAGGGGGTTCTGGTGGAAGCAAGGTTGATGTAAT
AGATTTGACCATAGAATCTAGTTCTGACGAGGAAGAAGATCCTCCTGCAAAGAGGTAAGGCGCGCCTTTT
TTTTTATATATATATATATATATATATAACTGAATAAAGAGTATCATCTTTCAAAGAGCTCCAATTCGCC
CTATAGTGAGTCGTATTACAATTCACTGGCCGTCGTTTTACAACGTCGTGACTGGGAAAACCCTGGCGTT
ACCCAACTTAATCGCCTTGCAGCACATCCCCCTTTCGCCAGCTGGCGTAATAGCGAAGAGGCCCGCACCG
ATCGCCCTTCCCAACAGTTGCGCAGCCTGAATGGCGAATGG
[124 nt withheld, positions 5922-6045]
C
[91 nt withheld, positions 6047-6137]
A
[49 nt withheld, positions 6139-6187]
CCTTTGACGTTGGAGTCCACGTTCTTT
[37 nt withheld, positions 6215-6251]
ACCCTATCTCGGTCTATTCTTTTGATTTATAAGGGATTTTGCCGATTTCGGCCTATTGGTTAAAAAATGA
GCTGATTTAACAAAAATTTAACGCGAATTTTAACAAAATATTAACGCTTACAATTTCCTGATGCGGTATT
TTCTCCTTACGCATCTGTGCGGTATTTCACACCGCATAGGGTAATAACTGATATAATTAAATTGAAGCTC
TAATTTGTGAGTTTAGTATACATGCATTTACTTATAATACAGTTTTTTAGTTTTGCTGGCCGCATCTTCT
CAAATATGCTTCCCAGCCTGCTTTTCTGTAACGTTCACCCTCTACCTTAGCATCCCTTCCCTTTGCAAAT
AGTCCTCTTCCAACAATAATAATGTCAGATCCTGTAGAGACCACATCATCCACGGTTCTATACTGTTGAC
CCAATGCGTCTCCCTTGTCATCTAAACCCACACCGGGTGTCATAATCAACCAATCGTAACCTTCATCTCT
TCCACCCATGTCTCTTTGAGCAATAAAGCCGATAACAAAATCTTTGTCGCTCTTCGCAATGTCAACAGTA
CCCTTAGTATATTCTCCAGTAGATAGGGAGCCCTTGCATGACAATTCTGCTAACATCAAAAGGCCTCTAG
GTTCCTTTGTTACTTCTTCTGCCGCCTGCTTCAAACCGCTAACAATACCTGGGCCCACCACACCGTGTGC
ATTCGTAATGTCTGCCCATTCTGCTATTCTGTATACACCCGCAGAGTACTGCAATTTGACTGTATTACCA
ATGTCAGCAAATTTTCTGTCTTCGAAGAGTAAAAAATTGTACTTGGCGGATAATGCCTTTAGCGGCTTAA
CTGTGCCCTCCATGGAAAAATCAGTCAAGATATCCACATGTGTTTTTAGTAAACAAATTTTGGGACCTAA
TGCTTCAACTAACTCCAGTAATTCCTTGGTGGTACGAACATCCAATGAAGCACACAAGTTTGTTTGCTTT
TCGTGCATGATATTAAATAGCTTGGCAGCAACAGGACTAGGATGAGTAGCAGCACGTTCCTTATATGTAG
CTTTCGACATGATTTATCTTCGTTTCCTGCAGGTTTTTGTTCTGTGCAGTTGGGTTAAGAATACTGGGCA
ATTTCATGTTTCTTCAACACTACATATGCGTATATATACCAATCTAAGTCTGTGCTCCTTCCTTCGTTCT
TCCTTCTGTTCGGAGATTACCGAATCAAAAAAATTTCAAGGAAACCGAAATCAAAAAAAAGAATAAAAAA
AAAATGATGAATTGAAAAGGTGGTATGGTGCACTCTCAGTACAATCTGCTCTGATGCCGCATAGTTAAGC
CAGCCCCGACACCCGCCAACACCCGCTGACGCGCCCTGACGGGCTTGTCTGCTCCCGGCATCCGCTTACA
GACAAGCTGTGACCGTCTCCGGGAGCTGCATGTGTCAGAGGTTTTCACCGTCATCACCGAAACGCGCGAG
ACGAAAGGGCCTCGTGATACGCCTATTTTTATAGGTTAATGTCATGATAATAATGGTTTCTTAGACGTCA
GGTGGCACTTTTCGGGGAAATGTGCGCGGAACCCCTATTTGTTTATTTTTCTAAATACATTCAAATATGT
ATCCGCTCATGAGACAATAACCCTGATAAATGCTTCAATAATATTGAAAAAGGAAGAGTATGAGTATTCA
ACATTTCCGTGTCGCCCTTATTCCCTTTTTTGCGGCATTTTGCCTTCCTGTTTTTGCTCACCCAGAAACG
CTGGTGAAAGTAAAAGATGCTGAAGATCAGTT
Features (pLannotate 1.2.2; 20 found; start..end, strand, type, name):
    919..1507    +  rep_origin     ori: high-copy-number ColE1/pMB1/pBR322/pUC origin of replication
   1690..1782    +  CDS            lacI (fragment): lac repressor; lacI; The lac repressor binds to the lac operator to inhibit transcription in E. coli. This inhibition can be relieved by adding lactose or isopropyl-β-D-thiogalactopyranoside (IPTG).
   1795..1816    +  protein_bind   CAP binding site: CAP binding activates transcription in the presence of cAMP. E. coli catabolite activator protein
   1831..1861    +  promoter       lac promoter: promoter for the E. coli lac operon
   1869..1885    +  protein_bind   lac operator: The lac repressor binds to the lac operator to inhibit transcription in E. coli. This inhibition can be relieved by adding lactose or isopropyl-β-D-thiogalactopyranoside (IPTG). lac repressor encoded by lacI
   1930..1948    +  promoter       T3 promoter: promoter for bacteriophage T3 RNA polymerase
   1960..1980    -  misc_feature   MCS (fragment): pBluescript multiple cloning site
   1995..2661    +  promoter       GAP promoter: S. cerevisiae TDH3; promoter for glyceraldehyde-3-phosphate dehydrogenase
   4744..5016    +  CDS            SUMO2: SUMO2_BOVIN - Also known as SMT3B From Bos taurus (Bovine).
   5050..5118    +  CDS            Pias2 (fragment): PIAS2_RAT - Also known as Miz1, Piasx. Experimental evidence at protein level: Swiss-Prot protein existence level 1. Functions as an E3-type small ubiquitin-like modifier (SUMO) ligase, stabilizing the interaction between UBE2I and the substrate, and as a SUMO-tethering factor. Plays a crucial role as a transcriptional coregulation in various cellular pathways, including the STAT pathway, the p53 pathway and the steroid hormone signaling pathway. The effects of this transcriptional coregulation, transactivation or silencing may vary depending upon the biological context and PIAS2 isoform studi
   5740..5758    -  promoter       T7 promoter: promoter for bacteriophage T7 RNA polymerase
   5761..5918    +  CDS            lacZα (fragment): LacZα fragment of β-galactosidase; lacZ fragment
   5922..6350    +  rep_origin     f1 ori (sequence partly withheld): f1 bacteriophage origin of replication; arrow indicates direction of (+) strand synthesis
   6378..6429    -  misc_feature   bom (fragment): basis of mobility region from pBR322
   6508..7311    -  CDS            URA3: orotidine-5'-phosphate decarboxylase, required for uracil biosynthesis; S. cerevisiae URA3; yeast auxotrophic marker, counterselectable with 5-fluoroorotic acid (5-FOA)
   7312..7527    -  promoter       URA3 promoter: S. cerevisiae URA3
   7535..7584    -  misc_feature   bom (fragment): basis of mobility region from pBR322
   7686..7721    -  CDS            rop (fragment): Rop protein, which maintains plasmids at low copy number; rop
   7816..7920    +  promoter       AmpR promoter: bla
   7921..748     +  CDS            AmpR (across the origin): β-lactamase; bla; confers resistance to ampicillin, carbenicillin, and related antibiotics
