[The description below was written by a language model from this plasmid's Addgene catalogue record and pLannotate feature annotations shown in this document.]
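Description:
pRS306-PTDH3-SUMO7-6SIM is a yeast expression plasmid built on the pRS306 backbone, a pBluescript-derived shuttle vector. The feature table shows no yeast replication origin (no 2μ or CEN/ARS element), consistent with pRS306 being an integrating vector that must recombine into the yeast genome to be maintained, typically at the URA3 locus. Selection in yeast relies on the URA3 marker with its native promoter, which complements uracil auxotrophy and can be counterselected with 5-FOA. In E. coli the plasmid is propagated through a high-copy ColE1/pUC-type origin with ampicillin resistance (bla). An f1 origin and remnants of the pBluescript cloning region (lac promoter/operator, lacZα fragment, T3 and T7 promoters) are also present.

The payload is a synthetic open reading frame, 7SUMO-6SIM, placed downstream of the strong constitutive S. cerevisiae TDH3 (GAP) promoter. As the name indicates, it encodes seven tandem SUMO domains fused to six SUMO-interacting motifs (SIMs). The automated annotation labels only one SUMO2-like unit and one short PIAS2-derived segment, which probably corresponds to a SIM. The roughly 2 kb between the promoter and the annotated SUMO2 unit, and the region after the PIAS2 fragment, are unannotated, probably because repeated copies were not called individually. No terminator, tag or reporter is annotated, and the record does not state whether any is present. Multivalent SUMO–SIM polypeptides of this kind associate through many weak interactions and can form synthetic condensates. The associated publication concerns condensed-phase kinase signaling and macromolecular crowding, suggesting the construct is used to build such condensates in yeast cells.
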