Addgene plasmid #190250: pRS306-PTDH3-SUMO7-6SIM
Purpose: Expression SUMO7-SIM6 in yeast cells
Depositing lab: Liam Holt. Depositing organization: NYU Grossman School of Medicine. Publication: Condensed-phase signaling can expand kinase specificity and respond to macromolecular crowding. Sang D, Shu T, Pantoja CF, Ibanez de Opakua A, Zweckstetter M, Holt LJ. Mol Cell. 2022 Oct 6;82(19):3693-3711.e10. doi: 10.1016/j.molcel.2022.08.016. Epub 2022 Sep 14. PubMed 36108633.
Backbone
  Vector backbone: prs306
  Vector type: Yeast Expression
  Selectable markers: URA3
Growth in bacteria
  Bacterial resistance: Ampicillin, 100 μg/mL
  Growth temperature: 37°C
  Growth strain: DH5alpha
  Copy number: Unknown
Gene/Insert
  Gene/Insert name: 7SUMO-6SIM
  Species: Synthetic
Terms and licenses: Academic/Nonprofit Terms; Industry Terms: Not Available to Industry
How to cite: pRS306-PTDH3-SUMO7-6SIM was a gift from Liam Holt (Addgene plasmid # 190250 ; http://n2t.net/addgene:190250 ; RRID:Addgene_190250)
